Addgene plasmid #236806: pGloSensor -42F cGMP Vector
Purpose: Express -42F cGMP in biosensor assay
Depositing lab: Promega Corporation.
Backbone
  Vector backbone: pGloSensor(R) -42F cGMP Vector
  Vector type: Luciferase
  Selectable markers: Hygromycin
Growth in bacteria
  Bacterial resistance: Ampicillin, 100 μg/mL
  Growth temperature: 37°C
  Growth strain: DH5alpha
  Copy number: High Copy
Gene/Insert
  Gene/Insert name: -42F
  Species: H. sapiens (human)
  Mutation: None
  Promoter: CMV
  Cloning method: Other
Terms and licenses: Academic/Nonprofit Terms; Industry Terms
How to cite: pGloSensor -42F cGMP Vector was a gift from Promega Corporation (Addgene plasmid # 236806 ; http://n2t.net/addgene:236806 ; RRID:Addgene_236806)
