[The description below was written by a language model from this plasmid's Addgene catalogue record and pLannotate feature annotations shown in this document.]
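Description:
pGloSensor -42F cGMP Vector is a mammalian expression plasmid of about 7.1 kb that encodes a luciferase-based, genetically encoded biosensor for cyclic GMP. It is maintained in E. coli through a high-copy ColE1/pUC-type origin and an ampicillin resistance (β-lactamase) gene. For selection in mammalian cells it carries a hygromycin B phosphotransferase cassette driven by the SV40 enhancer/early promoter and ended by a synthetic poly(A) signal. Short matches to SV40 large T antigen and to a tetracycline resistance gene are partial fragments, most likely backbone remnants rather than functional genes.

The biosensor open reading frame sits downstream of the CMV immediate-early enhancer and promoter, with a T7 promoter just before the coding region that could support in vitro transcription. A synthetic poly(A) signal and an RNA polymerase II pause site lie upstream of the CMV element, an arrangement generally used to limit read-through transcription from the backbone. The coding region is annotated as two separate fragments of synthetic firefly luciferase (luc2) flanking a fragment of human PDE5A, the cGMP-specific phosphodiesterase, and an SV40 poly(A) signal follows it. This layout fits a sensor design in which a cyclic-nucleotide-binding portion of PDE5A is inserted between luciferase segments, so that cGMP binding changes the protein's conformation and therefore its light output. The record does not define which PDE5A domain is used or how the luciferase segments are ordered. The stated purpose is expression of the -42F cGMP sensor in biosensor assays, that is, luminescent monitoring of intracellular cGMP in transiently transfected or hygromycin-selected stable cells.
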