Features (pLannotate 1.2.2; 17 found; start..end, strand, type, name):
      5..865     -  CDS            AmpR: β-lactamase confers resistance to ampicillin, carbenicillin, and related antibiotics
    866..907     -  promoter       AmpR promoter (fragment): bla
    970..1018    +  polyA_signal   poly(A) signal: synthetic polyadenylation signal
   1032..1123    +  misc_feature   pause site: RNA polymerase II transcriptional pause signal from the human α2 globin gene
   1276..1653    +  enhancer       CMV enhancer: human cytomegalovirus immediate early enhancer
   1655..1854    +  promoter       CMV promoter: human cytomegalovirus (CMV) immediate early promoter
   1890..1908    +  promoter       T7 promoter: promoter for bacteriophage T7 RNA polymerase
   1924..2484    +  CDS            luciferase (fragment): firefly luciferase synthetic luc2 version of the luciferase gene
   2543..3019    +  CDS            PDE5A (fragment): PDE5A_HUMAN - Also known as PDE5. Experimental evidence at protein level: Swiss-Prot protein existence level 1. Plays a role in signal transduction by regulating the intracellular concentration of cyclic nucleotides. This phosphodiesterase catalyzes the specific hydrolysis of cGMP to 5'-GMP (PubMed:9714779, PubMed:15489334). Specifically regulates nitric-oxide- generated cGMP (PubMed:15489334). From Homo sapiens (Human).
   3080..4136    +  CDS            luciferase (fragment): firefly luciferase synthetic luc2 version of the luciferase gene
   4183..4304    -  polyA_signal   SV40 poly(A) signal: SV40 polyadenylation signal
   4330..4461    -  CDS            LT_SV40 (fragment): Experimental evidence at protein level: Swiss-Prot protein existence level 1. Isoform 17kT antigen targets host RBL2 for degradation and promotes cell proliferation. Transactivates host cyclin A promoter through its J domain. From Simian virus 40 (SV40).
   4498..4855    +  promoter       SV40 promoter: SV40 enhancer and early promoter
   4886..5923    +  CDS            HygR: hygromycin B phosphotransferase confers resistance to hygromycin
   5947..5995    +  polyA_signal   poly(A) signal: synthetic polyadenylation signal
   6011..6142    +  CDS            TcR (fragment): tetracycline efflux protein; tet; confers resistance to tetracycline
   6322..6909    -  rep_origin     ori: high-copy-number ColE1/pMB1/pBR322/pUC origin of replication
>Addgene plasmid #236806 | pGloSensor -42F cGMP Vector | addgene full sequence | sequence record 471815 | Addgene NGS Result
GTGGTTACCAGTGCTTGATCAGTGAGGCACCGATCTCAGCGATCTGCCTATTTCGTTCGTCCATAGTGGC
CTGACTCCCCGTCGTGTAGATCACTACGATTCGTGAGGGCTTACCATCAGGCCCCAGCGCAGCAATGATG
CCGCGAGAGCCGCGTTCACCGGCCCCCGATTTGTCAGCAATGAACCAGCCAGCAGGGAGGGCCGAGCGAA
GAAGTGGTCCTGCTACTTTGTCCGCCTCCATCCAGTCTATGAGCTGCTGTCGTGATGCTAGAGTAAGAAG
TTCGCCAGTGAGTAGTTTCCGAAGAGTTGTGGCCATTGCTACTGGCATCGTGGTATCACGCTCGTCGTTC
GGTATGGCTTCGTTCAACTCTGGTTCCCAGCGGTCAAGCCGGGTCACATGATCACCCATATTATGAAGAA
ATGCAGTCAGCTCCTTAGGGCCTCCGATCGTTGTCAGAAGTAAGTTGGCCGCGGTGTTGTCGCTCATGGT
AATGGCAGCACTACACAATTCTCTTACCGTCATGCCATCCGTAAGATGCTTTTCCGTGACCGGCGAGTAC
TCAACCAAGTCGTTTTGTGAGTAGTGTATACGGCGACCAAGCTGCTCTTGCCCGGCGTCTATACGGGACA
ACACCGCGCCACATAGCAGTACTTTGAAAGTGCTCATCATCGGGAATCGTTCTTCGGGGCGGAAAGACTC
AAGGATCTTGCCGCTATTGAGATCCAGTTCGATATAGCCCACTCTTGCACCCAGTTGATCTTCAGCATCT
TTTACTTTCACCAGCGTTTCGGGGTGTGCAAAAACAGGCAAGCAAAATGCCGCAAAGAAGGGAATGAGTG
CGACACGAAAATGTTGGATGCTCATACTCGTCCTTTTTCAATATTATTGAAGCATTTATCAGGGTTACTA
GTACGTCTCTCAAGGATAAGTAAGTAATATTAAGGTACGGGAGGTATTGGACAGGCCGCAATAAAATATC
TTTATTTTCATTACATCTGTGTGTTGGTTTTTTGTGTGAATCGATAGTACTAACATACGCTCTCCATCAA
AACAAAACGAAACAAAACAAACTAGCAAAATAGGCTGTCCCCAGTGCAAGTGCAGGTGCCAGAACATTTC
TCTGGCCTAACTGGCCTCAATATTGGCCATTAGCCATATTATTCATTGGTTATATAGCATAAATCAATAT
TGGCTATTGGCCATTGCATACGTTGTATCTATATCATAATATGTACATTTATATTGGCTCATGTCCAATA
TGACCGCCATGTTGGCATTGATTATTGACTAGTTATTAATAGTAATCAATTACGGGGTCATTAGTTCATA
GCCCATATATGGAGTTCCGCGTTACATAACTTACGGTAAATGGCCCGCCTGGCTGACCGCCCAACGACCC
CCGCCCATTGACGTCAATAATGACGTATGTTCCCATAGTAACGCCAATAGGGACTTTCCATTGACGTCAA
TGGGTGGAGTATTTACGGTAAACTGCCCACTTGGCAGTACATCAAGTGTATCATATGCCAAGTCCGCCCC
CTATTGACGTCAATGACGGTAAATGGCCCGCCTGGCATTATGCCCAGTACATGACCTTACGGGACTTTCC
TACTTGGCAGTACATCTACGTATTAGTCATCGCTATTACCATGGTGATGCGGTTTTGGCAGTACACCAAT
GGGCGTGGATAGCGGTTTGACTCACGGGGATTTCCAAGTCTCCACCCCATTGACGTCAATGGGAGTTTGT
TTTGGCACCAAAATCAACGGGACTTTCCAAAATGTCGTAATAACCCCGCCCCGTTGACGCAAATGGGCGG
TAGGCGTGTACGGTGGGAGGTCTATATAAGCAGAGCTCGTTTAGTGAACCGTCAGATCACTAGAAGCTTT
AATACGACTCACTATAGGGCTAGCGATCGCCATGCCTGGCGCAGTAGGCAAGGTGGTGCCCTTCTTCGAG
GCTAAGGTGGTGGACTTGGACACTGGTAAGACACTGGGTGTGAACCAGCGCGGCGAGCTGTGCGTCCGTG
GCCCCATGATCATGAGCGGCTACGTTAACAACCCCGAGGCTACAAACGCTCTCATCGACAAGGACGGCTG
GCTGCACAGCGGCGACATCGCCTACTGGGACGAGGACGAGCACTTCTTCATCGTGGACCGGCTGAAGAGC
CTGATCAAATACAAGGGCTACCAGGTAGCCCCAGCCGAACTGGAGAGCATCCTGCTGCAACACCCCAACA
TCTTCGACGCCGGGGTCGCCGGCCTGCCCGACGACGATGCCGGCGAGCTGCCCGCCGCAGTCGTCGTGCT
GGAACACGGTAAAACCATGACCGAGAAGGAGATCGTGGACTATGTGGCCAGCCAGGTTACAACCGCCAAG
AAGCTGCGCGGTGGTGTTGTGTTCGTGGACGAGGTGCCTAAAGGACTGACCGGCAAGTTGGACGCCCGCA
AGATCCGCGAGATTCTCATTAAGGCCAAGAAGGGAGGTTCAGGCGGTTCCGGAGGTTCTGGCGGATCAGG
CGGTTCGGGGGGCTCGAGCGGAGAATTAGTGAAGGATATTTCTAGTCATTTGGATGTCACAGCCTTATGT
CACAAAATTTTCTTGCATATCCATGGACTGATATCTGCTGACCGCTATTCCCTGTTCCTTGTCTGTGAAG
ACAGCTCCAATGACAAGTTTCTTATCAGCCGCCTCTTTGATGTTGCTGAAGGTTCAACACTGGAAGAAGT
TTCAAATAACTGTATCCGCTTAGAATGGAACAAAGGCATTGTGGGACATGTGGCAGCGCTTGGTGAGCCC
TTGAACATCAAAGATGCATATGAGGATCCTCGGTTCAATGCAGAAGTTGACCAAATTACAGGCTACAAGA
CACAAAGCATTCTTTGTATGCCAATTAAGAATCATAGGGAAGAGGTTGTTGGTGTAGCCCAGGCCATCAA
CAAGAAATCAGGAAACGGTGGGACATTTACTGAAAAAGATGAAAAGGACTTTGCTGCTTATTTGGCATTT
TGTGGTATTGGGAGCTCCGGAGGTTCAGGCGGTTCCGGAGGTTCTGGCGGATCAGGCGGTTCGGGGGGAG
CCAAAAACATTAAGAAGGGCCCAGCGCCATTCTACCCACTCGAAGACGGGACCGCCGGCGAGCAGCTGCA
CAAAGCCATGAAGCGCTACGCCCTGGTGCCCGGCACCATCGCCTTTACCGACGCACATATCGAGGTGGAC
ATTACCTACGCCGAGTACTTCGAGATGAGCGTTCGGCTGGCAGAAGCTATGAAGCGCTATGGGCTGAATA
CAAACCATCGGATCGTGGTGTGCAGCGAGAATAGCTTGCAGTTCTTCATGCCCGTGTTGGGTGCCCTGTT
CATCGGTGTGGCTGTGGCCCCAGCTAACGACATCTACAACGAGCGCGAGCTGCTGAACAGCATGGGCATC
AGCCAGCCCACCGTCGTATTCGTGAGCAAGAAAGGGCTGCAAAAGATCCTCAACGTGCAAAAGAAGCTAC
CGATCATACAAAAGATCATCATCATGGATAGCAAGACCGACTACCAGGGCTTCCAAAGCATGTACACCTT
CGTGACTTCCCATTTGCCACCCGGCTTCAACGAGTACGACTTCGTGCCCGAGAGCTTCGACCGGGACAAA
ACCATCGCCCTGATCATGAACAGTAGTGGCAGTACCGGATTGCCCAAGGGCGTAGCCCTACCGCACCGCA
CCGCTTGTGTCCGATTCAGTCATGCCCGCGACCCCATCTTCGGCAACCAGATCATCCCCGACACCGCTAT
CCTCAGCGTGGTGCCATTTCACCACGGCTTCGGCATGTTCACCACGCTGGGCTACTTGATCTGCGGCTTT
CGGGTCGTGCTCATGTACCGCTTCGAGGAGGAGCTATTCTTGCGCAGCTTGCAAGACTATAAGATTCAAT
CTGCCCTGCTGGTGCCCACACTATTTAGCTTCTTCGCTAAGAGCACTCTCATCGACAAGTACGACCTAAG
CAACTTGCACGAGATCGCCAGCGGCGGGGCGCCGCTCAGCAAGGAGGTAGGTGAGGCCGTGGCCAAACGC
TTCCACCTACCAGGCATCCGCCAGGGCTACGGCCTGACAGAAACAACCAGCGCCATTCTGATCACTCCAG
AAGGGGTTTAAACTCTAGAGTCGGGGCGGCCGGCCGCTTCGAGCAGACATGATAAGATACATTGATGAGT
TTGGACAAACCACAACTAGAATGCAGTGAAAAAAATGCTTTATTTGTGAAATTTGTGATGCTATTGCTTT
ATTTGTAACCATTATAAGCTGCAATAAACAAGTTAACAACAACAATTGCATTCATTTTATGTTTCAGGTT
CAGGGGGAGGTGTGGGAGGTTTTTTAAAGCAAGTAAAACCTCTACAAATGTGGTAAAATCGATAAGGATC
CGTTTGCGTATTGGGCGCTCTTCCGCTGATCTGCGCAGCACCATGGCCTGAAATAACCTCTGAAAGAGGA
ACTTGGTTAGCTACCTTCTGAGGCGGAAAGAACCAGCTGTGGAATGTGTGTCAGTTAGGGTGTGGAAAGT
CCCCAGGCTCCCCAGCAGGCAGAAGTATGCAAAGCATGCATCTCAATTAGTCAGCAACCAGGTGTGGAAA
GTCCCCAGGCTCCCCAGCAGGCAGAAGTATGCAAAGCATGCATCTCAATTAGTCAGCAACCATAGTCCCG
CCCCTAACTCCGCCCATCCCGCCCCTAACTCCGCCCAGTTCCGCCCATTCTCCGCCCCATGGCTGACTAA
TTTTTTTTATTTATGCAGAGGCCGAGGCCGCCTCTGCCTCTGAGCTATTCCAGAAGTAGTGAGGAGGCTT
TTTTGGAGGCCTAGGCTTTTGCAAAAAGCTCGATTCTTCTGACACTAGCGCCACCATGAAGAAGCCCGAA
CTCACCGCTACCAGCGTTGAAAAATTTCTCATCGAGAAGTTCGACAGTGTGAGCGACCTGATGCAGTTGT
CGGAGGGCGAAGAGAGCCGAGCCTTCAGCTTCGATGTCGGCGGACGCGGCTATGTACTGCGGGTGAATAG
CTGCGCTGATGGCTTCTACAAAGACCGCTACGTGTACCGCCACTTCGCCAGCGCTGCACTACCCATCCCC
GAAGTGTTGGACATCGGCGAGTTCAGCGAGAGCCTGACATACTGCATCAGTAGACGCGCCCAAGGCGTTA
CTCTCCAAGACCTCCCCGAAACAGAGCTGCCTGCTGTGTTACAGCCTGTCGCCGAAGCTATGGATGCTAT
TGCCGCCGCCGACCTCAGTCAAACCAGCGGCTTCGGCCCATTCGGGCCCCAAGGCATCGGCCAGTACACA
ACCTGGCGGGATTTCATTTGCGCCATTGCTGATCCCCATGTCTACCACTGGCAGACCGTGATGGACGACA
CCGTGTCCGCCAGCGTAGCTCAAGCCCTGGACGAACTGATGCTGTGGGCCGAAGACTGTCCCGAGGTGCG
CCACCTCGTCCATGCCGACTTCGGCAGCAACAACGTCCTGACCGACAACGGCCGCATCACCGCCGTAATC
GACTGGTCCGAAGCTATGTTCGGGGACAGTCAGTACGAGGTGGCCAACATCTTCTTCTGGCGGCCCTGGC
TGGCTTGCATGGAGCAGCAGACTCGCTACTTCGAGCGCCGGCATCCCGAGCTGGCCGGCAGCCCTCGTCT
GCGAGCCTACATGCTGCGCATCGGCCTGGATCAGCTCTACCAGAGCCTCGTGGACGGCAACTTCGACGAT
GCTGCCTGGGCTCAAGGCCGCTGCGATGCCATCGTCCGCAGCGGGGCCGGCACCGTCGGTCGCACACAAA
TCGCTCGCCGGAGCGCAGCCGTATGGACCGACGGCTGCGTCGAGGTGCTGGCCGACAGCGGCAACCGCCG
GCCCAGTACACGACCGCGCGCTAAGGAGGTAGGTCGAGTTTAAGATCTAGAACCGGTCATGGCCGCAATA
AAATATCTTTATTTTCATTACATCTGTGTGTTGGTTTTTTGTGTGTTCGAACTAGATGCTGTCGACCGAT
GCCCTTGAGAGCCTTCAACCCAGTCAGCTCCTTCCGGTGGGCGCGGGGCATGACTATCGTCGCCGCACTT
ATGACTGTCTTCTTTATCATGCAACTCGTAGGACAGGTGCCGGCAGCGCTCTTCCGCTTCCTCGCTCACT
GACTCGCTGCGCTCGGTCGTTCGGCTGCGGCGAGCGGTATCAGCTCACTCAAAGGCGGTAATACGGTTAT
CCACAGAATCAGGGGATAACGCAGGAAAGAACATGTGAGCAAAAGGCCAGCAAAAGGCCAGGAACCGTAA
AAAGGCCGCGTTGCTGGCGTTTTTCCATAGGCTCCGCCCCCCTGACGAGCATCACAAAAATCGACGCTCA
AGTCAGAGGTGGCGAAACCCGACAGGACTATAAAGATACCAGGCGTTTCCCCCTGGAAGCTCCCTCGTGC
GCTCTCCTGTTCCGACCCTGCCGCTTACCGGATACCTGTCCGCCTTTCTCCCTTCGGGAAGCGTGGCGCT
TTCTCATAGCTCACGCTGTAGGTATCTCAGTTCGGTGTAGGTCGTTCGCTCCAAGCTGGGCTGTGTGCAC
GAACCCCCCGTTCAGCCCGACCGCTGCGCCTTATCCGGTAACTATCGTCTTGAGTCCAACCCGGTAAGAC
ACGACTTATCGCCACTGGCAGCAGCCACTGGTAACAGGATTAGCAGAGCGAGGTATGTAGGCGGTGCTAC
AGAGTTCTTGAAGTGGTGGCCTAACTACGGCTACACTAGAAGAACAGTATTTGGTATCTGCGCTCTGCTG
AAGCCAGTTACCTTCGGAAAAAGAGTTGGTAGCTCTTGATCCGGCAAACAAACCACCGCTGGTAGCGGTG
GTTTTTTGTTTGCAAGCAGCAGATTACGCGCAGAAAAAAAGGATCTCAAGAAGATCCTTTGATCTTTTCT
ACGGGGTCTGACGCTCAGTGGAACGAAAACTCACGTTAAGGGATTTTGGTCATGAGATTATCAAAAAGGA
TCTTCACCTAGATCCTTTTAAATTAAAAATGAAGTTTTAAATCAATCTAAAGTATATATGAGTAAACTTG
GTCTGACAGCGGCCGCAAATGCTAAACCACTGCA
